Addgene plasmid #138666: pSECC-sgSIK1-B
Purpose: Expresses a mouse SIK1-targeting sgRNA, Cas9, and Cre-recombinase
Depositing lab: Reuben Shaw. Depositing organization: Salk Institute for Biological Studies. Publication: The AMPK-Related Kinases SIK1 and SIK3 Mediate Key Tumor-Suppressive Effects of LKB1 in NSCLC. Hollstein PE, Eichner LJ, Brun SN, Kamireddy A, Svensson RU, Vera LI, Ross DS, Rymoff TJ, Hutchins A, Galvez HM, Williams AE, Shokhirev MN, Screaton RA, Berdeaux R, Shaw RJ. Cancer Discov. 2019 Nov;9(11):1606-1627. doi: 10.1158/2159-8290.CD-18-1261. Epub 2019 Jul 26. PubMed 31350328.
Backbone
  Vector backbone: pSECC
  Vector type: Lentiviral
Growth in bacteria
  Bacterial resistance: Ampicillin, 100 μg/mL
  Growth temperature: 30°C
  Growth strain: NEB Stable
  Copy number: Unknown
Gene/Insert
  Gene/Insert name: sgSIK1 mouse
  gRNA/shRNA sequence: CCG G G TG G G CTTTTACG ACG
  Species: M. musculus (mouse)
  Entrez Gene: Sik1 (a.k.a. Hrt-20, Msk, Sik, Sik-1, Snf1lk)
  Promoter: hU6
  Cloning method: Restriction Enzyme; 5′ cloning site unknown (unknown if destroyed)
Terms and licenses: Academic/Nonprofit Terms; Industry Terms: Not Available to Industry
How to cite: pSECC-sgSIK1-B was a gift from Reuben Shaw (Addgene plasmid # 138666 ; http://n2t.net/addgene:138666 ; RRID:Addgene_138666)
