[The description below was written by a language model from this plasmid's Addgene catalogue record and pLannotate feature annotations shown in this document.]
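Description:
pSECC-sgSIK1-B is a lentiviral transfer plasmid of about 12 kb built on the pSECC backbone. From a single provirus it delivers three components: an sgRNA against mouse Sik1, Streptococcus pyogenes Cas9, and Cre recombinase. It is propagated in E. coli through a high-copy ColE1/pUC-type origin, with ampicillin selection provided by the β-lactamase gene. No mammalian drug-selection marker is annotated.

The viral portion begins with a CMV enhancer/promoter fused to a truncated HIV-1 5' LTR, an arrangement that drives genomic RNA production in packaging cells. This is followed by the Ψ packaging signal with an adjoining gag fragment, the Rev response element for nuclear export of the unspliced genome, and a cPPT/CTS element. A human U6 RNA polymerase III promoter then drives the Sik1-targeting guide, which is fused to the SpCas9 gRNA scaffold. Downstream lie a second cPPT/CTS and an EF-1α core promoter, followed by the Cas9 coding sequence; the annotation splits Cas9 into contiguous N- and C-terminal segments, but together they form one continuous ORF. The Cre coding sequence comes shortly after Cas9. The table does not annotate what links Cas9 and Cre. A WPRE enhances transcript expression, and the cassette ends with a nef-fragment region and a truncated 3' LTR.

Because Cre and the CRISPR components arrive together, a transduced cell can recombine loxP-flanked alleles while Cas9 disrupts Sik1. The associated publication examines SIK1 and SIK3 as mediators of the tumour-suppressive effects of LKB1 in non-small-cell lung cancer, which is consistent with using the vector to test Sik1 loss in Cre-dependent mouse tumour models. The "B" in the name presumably marks one of several Sik1 guides, although the record does not say so.
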