Features (pLannotate 1.2.2; 23 found; start..end, strand, type, name):
     30..82      -  misc_feature   bom (fragment): basis of mobility region from pBR322
    237..616     +  enhancer       CMV enhancer: human cytomegalovirus immediate early enhancer
    617..816     +  promoter       CMV promoter: human cytomegalovirus (CMV) immediate early promoter
    834..1014    +  LTR            5' LTR (truncated): truncated 5' long terminal repeat (LTR) from HIV-1
   1061..1186    +  misc_feature   HIV-1 Ψ: packaging signal of human immunodeficiency virus type 1
   1170..1508    +  CDS            HIV-1 gag (fragment): gag protein from human immunodeficiency virus 1; gag
   1683..1916    +  misc_feature   RRE: The Rev response element (RRE) of HIV-1 allows for Rev-dependent mRNA export from the nucleus to the cytoplasm.
   2293..2393    +  CDS            Rev (fragment): human immunodeficiency virus 1 (HIV-1) Rev protein; rev; enhances nuclear export of unspliced and incompletely spliced viral mRNAs
   2443..2560    +  misc_feature   cPPT/CTS: central polypurine tract and central termination sequence of HIV-1
   2660..2900    +  promoter       U6 promoter: RNA polymerase III promoter for human U6 snRNA
   2930..3005    +  misc_RNA       gRNA scaffold: guide RNA scaffold for the Streptococcus pyogenes CRISPR/Cas9 system
   3053..3170    +  misc_feature   cPPT/CTS: central polypurine tract and central termination sequence of HIV-1
   3269..3480    +  promoter       EF-1α core promoter: core promoter for human elongation factor EF-1α
   3609..5210    +  CDS            Cas9(N): N-terminal portion of Streptococcus pyogenes Cas9 (Zetsche et al., 2015)
   5211..7709    +  CDS            Cas9(C): C-terminal portion of Streptococcus pyogenes Cas9 (Zetsche et al., 2015)
   7852..8882    +  CDS            Cre (fragment): site-specific recombinase Cre is a site-specific recombinase from bacteriophage P1. Recombination occurs at loxP sequences.
   8935..9523    +  misc_feature   WPRE: woodchuck hepatitis virus posttranscriptional regulatory element
   9524..9543    +  misc_feature   MCS (fragment): pBluescript multiple cloning site
   9545..10045   +  CDS            nef (fragment): NEF_HV1LA - Experimental evidence at protein level: Swiss-Prot protein existence level 1. Extracellular Nef protein targets CD4(+) T-lymphocytes for apoptosis by interacting with CXCR4 surface receptors. From Human immunodeficiency virus type 1 group M subtype B (isolate Lai) (HIV-1).
  10052..10232   +  LTR            5' LTR (truncated): truncated 5' long terminal repeat (LTR) from HIV-1
  10294..10882   -  rep_origin     ori: high-copy-number ColE1/pMB1/pBR322/pUC origin of replication
  11053..11913   -  CDS            AmpR: β-lactamase; bla; confers resistance to ampicillin, carbenicillin, and related antibiotics
  11914..12018   -  promoter       AmpR promoter: bla
>Addgene plasmid #138666 | pSECC-sgSIK1-B | addgene full sequence | sequence record 275480 | Addgene NGS Result
TCGACGGATCGGGAGATCTCCCGATCCCCTATGGTGCACTCTCAGTACAATCTGCTCTGATGCCGCATAG
TTAAGCCAGTATCTGCTCCCTGCTTGTGTGTTGGAGGTCGCTGAGTAGTGCGCGAGCAAAATTTAAGCTA
CAACAAGGCAAGGCTTGACCGACAATTGCATGAAGAATCTGCTTAGGGTTAGGCGTTTTGCGCTGCTTCG
CGATGTACGGGCCAGATATACGCGTTGACATTGATTATTGACTAGTTATTAATAGTAATCAATTACGGGG
TCATTAGTTCATAGCCCATATATGGAGTTCCGCGTTACATAACTTACGGTAAATGGCCCGCCTGGCTGAC
CGCCCAACGACCCCCGCCCATTGACGTCAATAATGACGTATGTTCCCATAGTAACGCCAATAGGGACTTT
CCATTGACGTCAATGGGTGGAGTATTTACGGTAAACTGCCCACTTGGCAGTACATCAAGTGTATCATATG
CCAAGTACGCCCCCTATTGACGTCAATGACGGTAAATGGCCCGCCTGGCATTATGCCCAGTACATGACCT
TATGGGACTTTCCTACTTGGCAGTACATCTACGTATTAGTCATCGCTATTACCATGGTGATGCGGTTTTG
GCAGTACATCAATGGGCGTGGATAGCGGTTTGACTCACGGGGATTTCCAAGTCTCCACCCCATTGACGTC
AATGGGAGTTTGTTTTGGCACCAAAATCAACGGGACTTTCCAAAATGTCGTAACAACTCCGCCCCATTGA
CGCAAATGGGCGGTAGGCGTGTACGGTGGGAGGTCTATATAAGCAGCGCGTTTTGCCTGTACTGGGTCTC
TCTGGTTAGACCAGATCTGAGCCTGGGAGCTCTCTGGCTAACTAGGGAACCCACTGCTTAAGCCTCAATA
AAGCTTGCCTTGAGTGCTTCAAGTAGTGTGTGCCCGTCTGTTGTGTGACTCTGGTAACTAGAGATCCCTC
AGACCCTTTTAGTCAGTGTGGAAAATCTCTAGCAGTGGCGCCCGAACAGGGACTTGAAAGCGAAAGGGAA
ACCAGAGGAGCTCTCTCGACGCAGGACTCGGCTTGCTGAAGCGCGCACGGCAAGAGGCGAGGGGCGGCGA
CTGGTGAGTACGCCAAAAATTTTGACTAGCGGAGGCTAGAAGGAGAGAGATGGGTGCGAGAGCGTCAGTA
TTAAGCGGGGGAGAATTAGATCGCGATGGGAAAAAATTCGGTTAAGGCCAGGGGGAAAGAAAAAATATAA
ATTAAAACATATAGTATGGGCAAGCAGGGAGCTAGAACGATTCGCAGTTAATCCTGGCCTGTTAGAAACA
TCAGAAGGCTGTAGACAAATACTGGGACAGCTACAACCATCCCTTCAGACAGGATCAGAAGAACTTAGAT
CATTATATAATACAGTAGCAACCCTCTATTGTGTGCATCAAAGGATAGAGATAAAAGACACCAAGGAAGC
TTTAGACAAGATAGAGGAAGAGCAAAACAAAAGTAAGACCACCGCACAGCAAGCGGCCGGCCGCTGATCT
TCAGACCTGGAGGAGGAGATATGAGGGACAATTGGAGAAGTGAATTATATAAATATAAAGTAGTAAAAAT
TGAACCATTAGGAGTAGCACCCACCAAGGCAAAGAGAAGAGTGGTGCAGAGAGAAAAAAGAGCAGTGGGA
ATAGGAGCTTTGTTCCTTGGGTTCTTGGGAGCAGCAGGAAGCACTATGGGCGCAGCGTCAATGACGCTGA
CGGTACAGGCCAGACAATTATTGTCTGGTATAGTGCAGCAGCAGAACAATTTGCTGAGGGCTATTGAGGC
GCAACAGCATCTGTTGCAACTCACAGTCTGGGGCATCAAGCAGCTCCAGGCAAGAATCCTGGCTGTGGAA
AGATACCTAAAGGATCAACAGCTCCTGGGGATTTGGGGTTGCTCTGGAAAACTCATTTGCACCACTGCTG
TGCCTTGGAATGCTAGTTGGAGTAATAAATCTCTGGAACAGATTTGGAATCACACGACCTGGATGGAGTG
GGACAGAGAAATTAACAATTACACAAGCTTAATACACTCCTTAATTGAAGAATCGCAAAACCAGCAAGAA
AAGAATGAACAAGAATTATTGGAATTAGATAAATGGGCAAGTTTGTGGAATTGGTTTAACATAACAAATT
GGCTGTGGTATATAAAATTATTCATAATGATAGTAGGAGGCTTGGTAGGTTTAAGAATAGTTTTTGCTGT
ACTTTCTATAGTGAATAGAGTTAGGCAGGGATATTCACCATTATCGTTTCAGACCCACCTCCCAACCCCG
AGGGGACCCGACAGGCCCGAAGGAATAGAAGAAGAAGGTGGAGAGAGAGACAGAGACAGATCCATTCGAT
TAGTGAACGGATCGGCACTGCGTGCGCCAATTCTGCAGACAAATGGCAGTATTCATCCACAATTTTAAAA
GAAAAGGGGGGATTGGGGGGTACAGTGCAGGGGAAAGAATAGTAGACATAATAGCAACAGACATACAAAC
TAAAGAATTACAAAAACAAATTACAAAAATTCAAAATTTTCGGGTTTATTACAGGGACAGCAGAGATCCA
GTTTGGTTAGTACCGGGCCCGGGTCGACTAGTGATCAGTGTGAGGGAGTGTAAAGCTGGGTTTCCCAGAG
AGGGCCTATTTCCCATGATTCCTTCATATTTGCATATACGATACAAGGCTGTTAGAGAGATAATTAGAAT
TAATTTGACTGTAAACACAAAGATATTAGTACAAAATACGTGACGTAGAAAGTAATAATTTCTTGGGTAG
TTTGCAGTTTTAAAATTATGTTTTAAAATGGACTATCATATGCTTACCGTAACTTGAAAGTATTTCGATT
TCTTGGCTTTATATATCTTGTGGAAAGGACGAAACACCGCGTCGTAAAAGCCCACCCGGGTTTTAGAGCT
AGAAATAGCAAGTTAAAATAAGGCTAGTCCGTTATCAACTTGAAAAAGTGGCACCGAGTCGGTGCTTTTT
TGAATTCTAGATCTTGAGACAAATGGCAGTATTCATCCACAATTTTAAAAGAAAAGGGGGGATTGGGGGG
TACAGTGCAGGGGAAAGAATAGTAGACATAATAGCAACAGACATACAAACTAAAGAATTACAAAAACAAA
TTACAAAAATTCAAAATTTTCGGGTTTATTACAGGGACAGCAGAGATCCACTTTGGCGCCGGCAAACCGC
TGTTCCTAGGAATCCCGAGGCCTTCGAGTGGCTCCGGTGCCCGTCAGTGGGCAGAGCGCACATCGCCCAC
AGTCCCCGAGAAGTTGGGGGGAGGGGTCGGCAATTGAACCGGTGCCTAGAGAAGGTGGCGCGGGGTAAAC
TGGGAAAGTGATGTCGTGTACTGGCTCCGCCTTTTTCCCGAGGGTGGGGGAGAACCGTATATAAGTGCAG
TAGTCGCCGTGAACGTTCTTTTTCGCAACGGGTTTGCCGCCAGAACACAGGTGTCGTGACGCGGGACCCG
ACATTAGCGCTACAGCTTAAGCGGGCCACCATGGATTACAAAGACGATGACGATAAGATGGCCCCAAAGA
AGAAGCGGAAGGTCGGTATCCACGGAGTCCCAGCAGCCGACAAGAAGTACAGCATCGGCCTGGACATCGG
CACCAACTCTGTGGGCTGGGCCGTGATCACCGACGAGTACAAGGTGCCCAGCAAGAAATTCAAGGTGCTG
GGCAACACCGACCGGCACAGCATCAAGAAGAACCTGATCGGAGCCCTGCTGTTCGACAGCGGCGAAACAG
CCGAGGCCACCCGGCTGAAGAGAACCGCCAGAAGAAGATACACCAGACGGAAGAACCGGATCTGCTATCT
GCAAGAGATCTTCAGCAACGAGATGGCCAAGGTGGACGACAGCTTCTTCCACAGACTGGAAGAGTCCTTC
CTGGTGGAAGAGGATAAGAAGCACGAGCGGCACCCCATCTTCGGCAACATCGTGGACGAGGTGGCCTACC
ACGAGAAGTACCCCACCATCTACCACCTGAGAAAGAAACTGGTGGACAGCACCGACAAGGCCGACCTGCG
GCTGATCTATCTGGCCCTGGCCCACATGATCAAGTTCCGGGGCCACTTCCTGATCGAGGGCGACCTGAAC
CCCGACAACAGCGACGTGGACAAGCTGTTCATCCAGCTGGTGCAGACCTACAACCAGCTGTTCGAGGAAA
ACCCCATCAACGCCAGCGGCGTGGACGCCAAGGCCATCCTGTCTGCCAGACTGAGCAAGAGCAGACGGCT
GGAAAATCTGATCGCCCAGCTGCCCGGCGAGAAGAAGAATGGCCTGTTCGGAAACCTGATTGCCCTGAGC
CTGGGCCTGACCCCCAACTTCAAGAGCAACTTCGACCTGGCCGAGGATGCCAAACTGCAGCTGAGCAAGG
ACACCTACGACGACGACCTGGACAACCTGCTGGCCCAGATCGGCGACCAGTACGCCGACCTGTTTCTGGC
CGCCAAGAACCTGTCCGACGCCATCCTGCTGAGCGACATCCTGAGAGTGAACACCGAGATCACCAAGGCC
CCCCTGAGCGCCTCTATGATCAAGAGATACGACGAGCACCACCAGGACCTGACCCTGCTGAAAGCTCTCG
TGCGGCAGCAGCTGCCTGAGAAGTACAAAGAGATTTTCTTCGACCAGAGCAAGAACGGCTACGCCGGCTA
CATTGACGGCGGAGCCAGCCAGGAAGAGTTCTACAAGTTCATCAAGCCCATCCTGGAAAAGATGGACGGC
ACCGAGGAACTGCTCGTGAAGCTGAACAGAGAGGACCTGCTGCGGAAGCAGCGGACCTTCGACAACGGCA
GCATCCCCCACCAGATCCACCTGGGAGAGCTGCACGCCATTCTGCGGCGGCAGGAAGATTTTTACCCATT
CCTGAAGGACAACCGGGAAAAGATCGAGAAGATCCTGACCTTCCGCATCCCCTACTACGTGGGCCCTCTG
GCCAGGGGAAACAGCAGATTCGCCTGGATGACCAGAAAGAGCGAGGAAACCATCACCCCCTGGAACTTCG
AGGAAGTGGTGGACAAGGGCGCTTCCGCCCAGAGCTTCATCGAGCGGATGACCAACTTCGATAAGAACCT
GCCCAACGAGAAGGTGCTGCCCAAGCACAGCCTGCTGTACGAGTACTTCACCGTGTATAACGAGCTGACC
AAAGTGAAATACGTGACCGAGGGAATGAGAAAGCCCGCCTTCCTGAGCGGCGAGCAGAAAAAGGCCATCG
TGGACCTGCTGTTCAAGACCAACCGGAAAGTGACCGTGAAGCAGCTGAAAGAGGACTACTTCAAGAAAAT
CGAGTGCTTCGACTCCGTGGAAATCTCCGGCGTGGAAGATCGGTTCAACGCCTCCCTGGGCACATACCAC
GATCTGCTGAAAATTATCAAGGACAAGGACTTCCTGGACAATGAGGAAAACGAGGACATTCTGGAAGATA
TCGTGCTGACCCTGACACTGTTTGAGGACAGAGAGATGATCGAGGAACGGCTGAAAACCTATGCCCACCT
GTTCGACGACAAAGTGATGAAGCAGCTGAAGCGGCGGAGATACACCGGCTGGGGCAGGCTGAGCCGGAAG
CTGATCAACGGCATCCGGGACAAGCAGTCCGGCAAGACAATCCTGGATTTCCTGAAGTCCGACGGCTTCG
CCAACAGAAACTTCATGCAGCTGATCCACGACGACAGCCTGACCTTTAAAGAGGACATCCAGAAAGCCCA
GGTGTCCGGCCAGGGCGATAGCCTGCACGAGCACATTGCCAATCTGGCCGGCAGCCCCGCCATTAAGAAG
GGCATCCTGCAGACAGTGAAGGTGGTGGACGAGCTCGTGAAAGTGATGGGCCGGCACAAGCCCGAGAACA
TCGTGATCGAAATGGCCAGAGAGAACCAGACCACCCAGAAGGGACAGAAGAACAGCCGCGAGAGAATGAA
GCGGATCGAAGAGGGCATCAAAGAGCTGGGCAGCCAGATCCTGAAAGAACACCCCGTGGAAAACACCCAG
CTGCAGAACGAGAAGCTGTACCTGTACTACCTGCAGAATGGGCGGGATATGTACGTGGACCAGGAACTGG
ACATCAACCGGCTGTCCGACTACGATGTGGACCATATCGTGCCTCAGAGCTTTCTGAAGGACGACTCCAT
CGACAACAAGGTGCTGACCAGAAGCGACAAGAACCGGGGCAAGAGCGACAACGTGCCCTCCGAAGAGGTC
GTGAAGAAGATGAAGAACTACTGGCGGCAGCTGCTGAACGCCAAGCTGATTACCCAGAGAAAGTTCGACA
ATCTGACCAAGGCCGAGAGAGGCGGCCTGAGCGAACTGGATAAGGCCGGCTTCATCAAGAGACAGCTGGT
GGAAACCCGGCAGATCACAAAGCACGTGGCACAGATCCTGGACTCCCGGATGAACACTAAGTACGACGAG
AATGACAAGCTGATCCGGGAAGTGAAAGTGATCACCCTGAAGTCCAAGCTGGTGTCCGATTTCCGGAAGG
ATTTCCAGTTTTACAAAGTGCGCGAGATCAACAACTACCACCACGCCCACGACGCCTACCTGAACGCCGT
CGTGGGAACCGCCCTGATCAAAAAGTACCCTAAGCTGGAAAGCGAGTTCGTGTACGGCGACTACAAGGTG
TACGACGTGCGGAAGATGATCGCCAAGAGCGAGCAGGAAATCGGCAAGGCTACCGCCAAGTACTTCTTCT
ACAGCAACATCATGAACTTTTTCAAGACCGAGATTACCCTGGCCAACGGCGAGATCCGGAAGCGGCCTCT
GATCGAGACAAACGGCGAAACCGGGGAGATCGTGTGGGATAAGGGCCGGGATTTTGCCACCGTGCGGAAA
GTGCTGAGCATGCCCCAAGTGAATATCGTGAAAAAGACCGAGGTGCAGACAGGCGGCTTCAGCAAAGAGT
CTATCCTGCCCAAGAGGAACAGCGATAAGCTGATCGCCAGAAAGAAGGACTGGGACCCTAAGAAGTACGG
CGGCTTCGACAGCCCCACCGTGGCCTATTCTGTGCTGGTGGTGGCCAAAGTGGAAAAGGGCAAGTCCAAG
AAACTGAAGAGTGTGAAAGAGCTGCTGGGGATCACCATCATGGAAAGAAGCAGCTTCGAGAAGAATCCCA
TCGACTTTCTGGAAGCCAAGGGCTACAAAGAAGTGAAAAAGGACCTGATCATCAAGCTGCCTAAGTACTC
CCTGTTCGAGCTGGAAAACGGCAGGAAGAGAATGCTGGCCTCTGCCGGCGAACTGCAGAAGGGAAACGAA
CTGGCCCTGCCCTCCAAATATGTGAACTTCCTGTACCTGGCCAGCCACTATGAGAAGCTGAAGGGCTCCC
CCGAGGATAATGAGCAGAAACAGCTGTTTGTGGAACAGCACAAGCACTACCTGGACGAGATCATCGAGCA
GATCAGCGAGTTCTCCAAGAGAGTGATCCTGGCCGACGCTAATCTGGACAAAGTGCTGTCCGCCTACAAC
AAGCACCGGGATAAGCCCATCAGAGAGCAGGCCGAGAATATCATCCACCTGTTTACCCTGACCAATCTGG
GAGCCCCTGCCGCCTTCAAGTACTTTGACACCACCATCGACCGGAAGAGGTACACCAGCACCAAAGAGGT
GCTGGACGCCACCCTGATCCACCAGAGCATCACCGGCCTGTACGAGACACGGATCGACCTGTCTCAGCTG
GGAGGCGACAAGCGTCCTGCTGCTACTAAGAAAGCTGGTCAAGCTAAGAAAAAGAAAGCTAGCGGCAGCG
GCGCCACCAACTTCAGCCTGCTGAAGCAGGCCGGCGACGTGGAGGAGAACCCCGGCCCCATGCCCAAGAA
GAAGAGGAAGGTGTCCAATTTACTGACCGTACACCAAAATTTGCCTGCATTACCGGTCGATGCAACGAGT
GATGAGGTTCGCAAGAACCTGATGGACATGTTCAGGGATCGCCAGGCGTTTTCTGAGCATACCTGGAAAA
TGCTTCTGTCCGTTTGCCGGTCGTGGGCGGCATGGTGCAAGTTGAATAACCGGAAATGGTTTCCCGCAGA
ACCTGAAGATGTTCGCGATTATCTTCTATATCTTCAGGCGCGCGGTCTGGCAGTAAAAACTATCCAGCAA
CATTTGGGCCAGCTAAACATGCTTCATCGTCGGTCCGGGCTGCCACGACCAAGTGACAGCAATGCTGTTT
CACTGGTTATGCGGCGGATCCGAAAAGAAAACGTTGATGCCGGTGAACGTGCAAAACAGGCTCTAGCGTT
CGAACGCACTGATTTCGACCAGGTTCGTTCACTCATGGAAAATAGCGATCGCTGCCAGGATATACGTAAT
CTGGCATTTCTGGGGATTGCTTATAACACCCTGTTACGTATAGCCGAAATTGCCAGGATCAGGGTTAAAG
ATATCTCACGTACTGACGGTGGGAGAATGTTAATCCATATTGGCAGAACGAAAACGCTGGTTAGCACCGC
AGGTGTAGAGAAGGCACTTAGCCTGGGGGTAACTAAACTGGTCGAGCGATGGATTTCCGTATCTGGTGTA
GCTGATGATCCGAATAACTACCTGTTTTGCCGGGTCAGAAAAAATGGTGTTGCCGCGCCATCTGCCACCA
GCCAGCTATCAACTCGCGCCCTGGAAGGGATTTTTGAAGCAACTCATCGATTGATTTACGGCGCTAAGGA
TGACTCTGGTCAGAGATACCTGGCCTGGTCTGGACACAGTGCCCGTGTCGGAGCCGCGCGAGATATGGCC
CGCGCTGGAGTTTCAATACCGGGGATCATGCAAGCTGGTGGCTGGACCAATGTAAATATTGTCATGAACT
ATATCCGTAACCTGGATAGTGAAACAGGGGCAATGGTGCGCCTGCTGGAAGATGGCGATTAGAAACGTTG
TTGTTTGGGGTTGAATTACTCTTCTAGACCGCGGCGCGCCCGATAATCAACCTCTGGATTACAAAATTTG
TGAAAGATTGACTGGTATTCTTAACTATGTTGCTCCTTTTACGCTATGTGGATACGCTGCTTTAATGCCT
TTGTATCATGCTATTGCTTCCCGTATGGCTTTCATTTTCTCCTCCTTGTATAAATCCTGGTTGCTGTCTC
TTTATGAGGAGTTGTGGCCCGTTGTCAGGCAACGTGGCGTGGTGTGCACTGTGTTTGCTGACGCAACCCC
CACTGGTTGGGGCATTGCCACCACCTGTCAGCTCCTTTCCGGGACTTTCGCTTTCCCCCTCCCTATTGCC
ACGGCGGAACTCATCGCCGCCTGCCTTGCCCGCTGCTGGACAGGGGCTCGGCTGTTGGGCACTGACAATT
CCGTGGTGTTGTCGGGGAAATCATCGTCCTTTCCTTGGCTGCTCGCCTGTGTTGCCACCTGGATTCTGCG
CGGGACGTCCTTCTGCTACGTCCCTTCGGCCCTCAATCCAGCGGACCTTCCTTCCCGCGGCCTGCTGCCG
GCTCTGCGGCCTCTTCCGCGTCTTCGCCTTCGCCCTCAGACGAGTCGGATCTCCCTTTGGGCCGCCTCCC
CGCATCGATACCGTCGACCTCGATCGAGACCTAGAAAAACATGGAGCAATCACAAGTAGCAATACAGCAG
CTACCAATGCTGATTGTGCCTGGCTAGAAGCACAAGAGGAGGAGGAGGTGGGTTTTCCAGTCACACCTCA
GGTACCTTTAAGACCAATGACTTACAAGGCAGCTGTAGATCTTAGCCACTTTTTAAAAGAAAAGGGGGGA
CTGGAAGGGCTAATTCACTCCCAACGAAGACAAGATATCCTTGATCTGTGGATCTACCACACACAAGGCT
ACTTCCCTGATTGGCAGAACTACACACCAGGGCCAGGGATCAGATATCCACTGACCTTTGGATGGTGCTA
CAAGCTAGTACCAGTTGAGCAAGAGAAGGTAGAAGAAGCCAATGAAGGAGAGAACACCCGCTTGTTACAC
CCTGTGAGCCTGCATGGGATGGATGACCCGGAGAGAGAAGTATTAGAGTGGAGGTTTGACAGCCGCCTAG
CATTTCATCACATGGCCCGAGAGCTGCATCCGGACTGTACTGGGTCTCTCTGGTTAGACCAGATCTGAGC
CTGGGAGCTCTCTGGCTAACTAGGGAACCCACTGCTTAAGCCTCAATAAAGCTTGCCTTGAGTGCTTCAA
GTAGTGTGTGCCCGTCTGTTGTGTGACTCTGGTAACTAGAGATCCCTCAGACCCTTTTAGTCAGTGTGGA
AAATCTCTAGCAGCATGTGAGCAAAAGGCCAGCAAAAGGCCAGGAACCGTAAAAAGGCCGCGTTGCTGGC
GTTTTTCCATAGGCTCCGCCCCCCTGACGAGCATCACAAAAATCGACGCTCAAGTCAGAGGTGGCGAAAC
CCGACAGGACTATAAAGATACCAGGCGTTTCCCCCTGGAAGCTCCCTCGTGCGCTCTCCTGTTCCGACCC
TGCCGCTTACCGGATACCTGTCCGCCTTTCTCCCTTCGGGAAGCGTGGCGCTTTCTCATAGCTCACGCTG
TAGGTATCTCAGTTCGGTGTAGGTCGTTCGCTCCAAGCTGGGCTGTGTGCACGAACCCCCCGTTCAGCCC
GACCGCTGCGCCTTATCCGGTAACTATCGTCTTGAGTCCAACCCGGTAAGACACGACTTATCGCCACTGG
CAGCAGCCACTGGTAACAGGATTAGCAGAGCGAGGTATGTAGGCGGTGCTACAGAGTTCTTGAAGTGGTG
GCCTAACTACGGCTACACTAGAAGAACAGTATTTGGTATCTGCGCTCTGCTGAAGCCAGTTACCTTCGGA
AAAAGAGTTGGTAGCTCTTGATCCGGCAAACAAACCACCGCTGGTAGCGGTGGTTTTTTTGTTTGCAAGC
AGCAGATTACGCGCAGAAAAAAAGGATCTCAAGAAGATCCTTTGATCTTTTCTACGGGGTCTGACGCTCA
GTGGAACGAAAACTCACGTTAAGGGATTTTGGTCATGAGATTATCAAAAAGGATCTTCACCTAGATCCTT
TTAAATTAAAAATGAAGTTTTAAATCAATCTAAAGTATATATGAGTAAACTTGGTCTGACAGTTACCAAT
GCTTAATCAGTGAGGCACCTATCTCAGCGATCTGTCTATTTCGTTCATCCATAGTTGCCTGACTCCCCGT
CGTGTAGATAACTACGATACGGGAGGGCTTACCATCTGGCCCCAGTGCTGCAATGATACCGCGAGACCCA
CGCTCACCGGCTCCAGATTTATCAGCAATAAACCAGCCAGCCGGAAGGGCCGAGCGCAGAAGTGGTCCTG
CAACTTTATCCGCCTCCATCCAGTCTATTAATTGTTGCCGGGAAGCTAGAGTAAGTAGTTCGCCAGTTAA
TAGTTTGCGCAACGTTGTTGCCATTGCTACAGGCATCGTGGTGTCACGCTCGTCGTTTGGTATGGCTTCA
TTCAGCTCCGGTTCCCAACGATCAAGGCGAGTTACATGATCCCCCATGTTGTGCAAAAAAGCGGTTAGCT
CCTTCGGTCCTCCGATCGTTGTCAGAAGTAAGTTGGCCGCAGTGTTATCACTCATGGTTATGGCAGCACT
GCATAATTCTCTTACTGTCATGCCATCCGTAAGATGCTTTTCTGTGACTGGTGAGTACTCAACCAAGTCA
TTCTGAGAATAGTGTATGCGGCGACCGAGTTGCTCTTGCCCGGCGTCAATACGGGATAATACCGCGCCAC
ATAGCAGAACTTTAAAAGTGCTCATCATTGGAAAACGTTCTTCGGGGCGAAAACTCTCAAGGATCTTACC
GCTGTTGAGATCCAGTTCGATGTAACCCACTCGTGCACCCAACTGATCTTCAGCATCTTTTACTTTCACC
AGCGTTTCTGGGTGAGCAAAAACAGGAAGGCAAAATGCCGCAAAAAAGGGAATAAGGGCGACACGGAAAT
GTTGAATACTCATACTCTTCCTTTTTCAATATTATTGAAGCATTTATCAGGGTTATTGTCTCATGAGCGG
ATACATATTTGAATGTATTTAGAAAAATAAACAAATAGGGGTTCCGCGCACATTTCCCCGAAAAGTGCCA
CCTGACG
