>Addgene plasmid #138666 | pSECC-sgSIK1-B | depositor partial sequence | sequence record 267990 | hU6 FWD Sequence
GCCGTATGCGATTCTTGGCTTTATATATCTTGTGGAAGGACGAAACACCGCGTCGTAAAAGCCCACCCGG
GTTTTAGAGCTAGAAATAGCAAGTTAAAATAAGGCTAGTCCGTTATCAACTTGAAAAAGTGGCACCGAGT
CGGTGCTTTTTTGAATTCTAGATCTTGAGACAAATGGCAGTATTCATCCACAATTTTAAAAGAAAAGGGG
GGATTGGGGGGTACAGTGCAGGGGAAAGAATAGTAGACATAATAGCAACAGACATACAAACTAAAGAATT
ACAAAAACAAATTACAAAAATTCAAAATTTTCGGGTTTATTACAGGGACAGCAGAGATCCACTTTGGCGC
CGGCAAACCGCTGTTCCTAGGAATCCCGAGGCCTTCGAGTGGCTCCGGTGCCCGTCAGTGGGCAGAGCGC
ACATCGCCCACAGTCCCCGAGAAGTTGGGGGGAGGGGTCGGCAATTGAACCGGTGCCTAGAGAAGGTGGC
GCGGGGTAAACTGGGAAAGTGATGTCGTGTACTGGCTCCGCCTTTTTCCCGAGGGTGGGGGAGAACCGTA
TATAAGTGCAGTAGTCGCCGTGAACGTTCTTTTTCGCAACGGGTTTGCCGCCAGAACACAGGTGTCGTGA
CGCGGGACCCGACATTAGCGCTACAGCTTAAGCGGGCCACCATGGATTACAAAGACGATGACGATAAGAT
GGCCCCAAAGAAGAAGCGGAAGGTCGGTATCCACGGAGTCCCAGCAGCCGACAAGAAGTACAGCATCGGC
CTGGACATCGGCACCAACTCTGTGGGCTGGGCCGTGATCACCGACGAGTACAAGTGCCCAGCAAGAAATT
CAAGGTGCTGGGCAACACCGACCGGCACAGCATCAAGAAGAACCTGATCGGAGCCCTGCTGTTCGACAGC
GGCGAAACAGCCGAGGCCACCCGGCTGAGAGAACCGCCAGAAGAGATACACCAGACGGAAGAACCGGATC
TGCTATCTGCAGAGATCTCAGCACGAGATGGCCAAGGTGGACGACAGCTTCTTCACAGACTGAGAGTCTC
CTGTGAGAGATAAGAAGCACGAGCGCACCCATCTCGCACATCGTGACGAGGTGCTACCACGAGAGTACCC
ACATCTACCACTGAAAAAGAACTGTGACGCACGACAGCCGACCTGCGCTGATCTATCTGCNNNCCCATGA
TCAGTNGNNNNNNTATCAGGCAACTGACCNGACACACGCGGANGGTGNNCACAGATCC
